>Addgene plasmid #35060 | IFI16-(192-393)-HinA-E222A-E272A | addgene partial sequence | sequence record 45474 | T7 5'-TAATACGACTCACTATAGGG-3'
AATATTTTGTTTACTTTAAGAAGGAGATATACCATGGGCAGCAGCCATCATCATCATCATCACAGCAGCG
GCCTGGTGCCGCGCGGCAGCCATATGCAGGTAACTCCCAGAAGAAATGTTCTCCAAAAACGCCCAGTGAT
AGTGAAGGTACTGAGTACAACAAAGCCATTTGAATATGAGACCCCAGCAATGGAGAAAAAAATAATGTTT
CATGCTACAGTGGCTACACAGACACAGTTCTTCCATGTGAAGGTTTTAAACACCAGCTTGAAGGAGAAAT
TCAATGGAAAGAAAATCATCATCATATCAGATTATTTGGAATATGATAGTCTCCTAGCGGTCAATGAAGA
ATCTACTGTATCTGAAGCTGGTCCTAACCAAACGTTTGAGGTTCCAAATAAAATCATCAACAGAGCAAAG
GAAACTCTGAAGATTGATATTCTTCACAAACAAGCTTCAGGAAATATTGTATATGGGGTATTTATGCTAC
ATAAGAAAACAGTAAATCAGAAGACCACAATCTACGAAATTCAGGATGATAGAGGAAAAATGGATGTAGT
GGGGACAGGACAATGTCACAATATCCCCTGTGAAGAAGGAGATAAGCTCCAACTTTTCTGCTTTCGACTT
AGAAAAAAGAACCAGATGTCAAAACTGATTTCAGAAATGCATAGTTTTATCCAGATAAAGAAAAAAACAA
ACTAGGGATCCGGCTGCTAACAAAGCCCGAAAGGAAGCTGAGTTGGCTGCTGCCACCGCTGAGCAATAAC
TAGCATAACCCCTTGGGGCCTCTAAACGGGTCTTGAGGGGTTTTTTGCTGAAAGGAGGAACTATATCCGG
ATATCCCGCAAGAGGCCCGGCAGTACCGGCATAACCCAAGCCTATGCCTACAGCATCCAGGGTGACGGTG
CCGAGGATGACGATGAGCGCATTGTTAGATTTCATACACGGTGCCTGACTGCGTAC
