[The description below was written by a language model from this plasmid's Addgene catalogue record.]
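Description:
IFI16-(192-393)-HinA-E222A-E272A is a bacterial protein expression plasmid built on the Novagen pET15b backbone (about 5.7 kb without insert). It is maintained in E. coli as a high-copy plasmid under ampicillin selection, with a standard cloning strain used for propagation. The record notes that a BL21(DE3)-derived strain carrying extra rare-codon tRNA genes is used for protein production. No feature table is provided, so the details of the origin of replication and other backbone elements are not itemised beyond what the pET15b designation implies.

The insert is a 603 bp fragment of human IFI16 (interferon-inducible protein 16, also known as IFNGIP1 or PYHIN2) encoding residues 192-393, which correspond to the HinA domain. It carries two glutamate-to-alanine substitutions, E222A and E272A. The record does not state why these were introduced. The fragment was cloned between the NdeI and BamHI sites, both of which are retained. This places it in frame with the backbone-encoded N-terminal His tag, which allows purification of the product by metal-affinity chromatography. Expression is driven by the T7 promoter, so transcription depends on a host that supplies T7 RNA polymerase, as DE3 lysogens do, and is switched on with IPTG.

The construct is suited to producing the recombinant, His-tagged mutant HinA domain in E. coli. The associated publication is a structural study of IFI16 and its interaction with the tumour suppressor p53, which is consistent with use of the purified domain in structural and biochemical work.
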