Addgene plasmid #35060: IFI16-(192-393)-HinA-E222A-E272A
Depositing lab: Cheryl Arrowsmith. Depositing organization: University Health Network. Publication: Interferon-inducible protein 16: insight into the interaction with tumor suppressor p53. Liao JC, Lam R, Brazda V, Duan S, Ravichandran M, Ma J, Xiao T, Tempel W, Zuo X, Wang YX, Chirgadze NY, Arrowsmith CH. Structure. 2011 Mar 9;19(3):418-29. 10.1016/j.str.2010.12.015 PubMed 21397192.
Backbone
  Vector backbone: pET15b
  Backbone manufacturer: Novagen
  Backbone size w/o insert (bp): 5700
Growth in bacteria
  Bacterial resistance: Ampicillin, 100 μg/mL
  Growth temperature: 37°C
  Growth strain: DH5alpha
  Growth instructions: induce culture at OD600=0.8 with 1mM IPTG, 15oC overnight
  Copy number: High Copy
Gene/Insert
  Gene/Insert name: IFI16-(192-393)-HinA
  Species: H. sapiens (human)
  Insert size (bp): 603
  Mutation: Contains HinA domain: aa 192-393; E222A and E272A mutations
  Entrez Gene: IFI16 (a.k.a. IFNGIP1, PYHIN2)
  Promoter: T7
  Tag / fusion protein: His (N terminal on backbone)
  Cloning method: Restriction Enzyme; 5′ cloning site NdeI (not destroyed); 3′ cloning site BamHI (not destroyed)
  Sequencing primers: 5′ T7; 3′ T7-term
Terms and licenses: Academic/Nonprofit Terms; Industry Terms: Not Available to Industry
Depositor comments: Growth conditions for protein production: BL21DE3-Codon-plus-RIL
How to cite: IFI16-(192-393)-HinA-E222A-E272A was a gift from Cheryl Arrowsmith (Addgene plasmid # 35060 ; http://n2t.net/addgene:35060 ; RRID:Addgene_35060)
